Addgene plasmid #161875: pKAR2-Br512
Purpose: Expresses Br512 polymerase in E.coli
Depositing lab: Andrew Ellington. Depositing organization: University of Texas at Austin. Publication: An improved and readily available version of Bst DNA Polymerase for LAMP, and applications to COVID-19 diagnostics. Maranhao A,Bhadra S, Paik I, Walker D, Ellington AD. medRxiv 10.1101/2020.10.02.20203356.
Backbone
  Vector backbone: pKAR2
  Backbone manufacturer: In-house made
  Backbone size w/o insert (bp): 5187
  Total vector size (bp): 5187
  Vector type: Bacterial Expression
Growth in bacteria
  Bacterial resistance: Ampicillin, 100 μg/mL
  Growth temperature: 37°C
  Growth strain: DH5alpha
  Copy number: High Copy
Gene/Insert
  Gene/Insert name: Modified DNA Polymerase I Large Fragment (Br512) (alt name: Bst-LF)
  Species: Geobacillus stearothermophilus
  Insert size (bp): 1932
  Promoter: T7, tetPA
  Tag / fusion protein: 8x His tag; Villin Headpiece 47 amino acid (HP47) ; Linker
  Cloning method: Restriction Enzyme; 5′ cloning site BsaI (destroyed during cloning); 3′ cloning site BsaI (destroyed during cloning)
  Sequencing primers: 5′ GCATCGTCTCATCGGTCTCATATGCACCATCATCACGGTCATC; 3′ ATGCCGTCTCAGGTCTCAGGATCCTTATTACTTGGCGTCATACCAGGTG
Terms and licenses: Academic/Nonprofit Terms; Industry Terms
Depositor comments: Please visit https://www.medrxiv.org/content/10.1101/2020.10.02.20203356v1 for medRxiv preprint.
How to cite: pKAR2-Br512 was a gift from Andrew Ellington (Addgene plasmid # 161875 ; http://n2t.net/addgene:161875 ; RRID:Addgene_161875)
