[The description below was written by a language model from this plasmid's Addgene catalogue record and pLannotate feature annotations shown in this document.]
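Description:
pKAR2-Br512 is a bacterial expression plasmid built on the in-house pKAR2 backbone for producing Br512, an engineered version of the large fragment of Geobacillus stearothermophilus DNA polymerase I (Bst-LF), in E. coli. It replicates from a high-copy ColE1/pUC-type origin and is selected with ampicillin through a β-lactamase gene driven by its own promoter. The feature table also detects a fragment of a kanamycin resistance gene, but kanamycin is not listed as a selection marker. The catalogue gives a total size of 5187 bp, identical to the stated backbone size, whereas the sequenced record is 6218 nt. The annotated features are otherwise consistent with the catalogue description.

The insert of about 1.9 kb encodes an 8x His tag for affinity purification, followed by the 47-amino-acid villin headpiece domain (HP47, annotated as a chicken villin fragment), a linker, and the polymerase large fragment, which the annotation matches to a closely related Bacillus caldotenax polA. It was assembled through BsaI sites that were destroyed during cloning. Expression is driven by a composite region in which a T7 promoter is flanked by a tet operator and a PLtetO-1-type fragment. A plasmid-borne tetR gene supplies the repressor, so transcription should be repressed until a tetracycline-class inducer is added. A hammerhead ribozyme from the tobacco ringspot virus satellite RNA lies between the promoter and the coding sequence, an element generally used to cleave the 5' leader and insulate translation from promoter context. A T7 terminator follows the insert, and rrnB T1 terminators isolate the other transcription units. According to the associated publication title, the purified enzyme is an improved Bst polymerase for loop-mediated isothermal amplification (LAMP), including COVID-19 diagnostic applications.
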