Features (pLannotate 1.2.2; 16 found; start..end, strand, type, name):
     16..62      +  terminator     T7 terminator: transcription terminator for bacteriophage T7 RNA polymerase
    180..223     -  terminator     rrnB T1 terminator: Escherichia coli rrnB; transcription terminator T1 from the E. coli rrnB gene
    362..982     -  CDS            tetR: TETR2_ECOLX - Experimental evidence at protein level: Swiss-Prot protein existence level 1. TetR is the repressor of the tetracycline resistance element; its N-terminal region forms a helix-turn-helix structure and binds DNA. Binding of tetracycline to TetR reduces the repressor affinity for the tetracycline resistance gene (tetA) promoter operator sites. From Escherichia coli.
   1014..1874    -  CDS            AmpR: β-lactamase; bla; confers resistance to ampicillin, carbenicillin, and related antibiotics
   1875..1946    -  promoter       AmpR promoter: bla
   2023..2109    +  terminator     rrnB T1 terminator: Escherichia coli rrnB; transcription terminator T1 from the E. coli rrnB gene
   2132..2149    -  promoter       tet promoter (fragment): E. coli promoter for tetracycline efflux protein gene
   2191..2238    +  misc_feature   bom (fragment): basis of mobility region from pBR322
   2424..3012    -  rep_origin     ori: high-copy-number ColE1/pMB1/pBR322/pUC origin of replication
   3098..3914    -  CDS            KanR (fragment): aminoglycoside phosphotransferase; aph(3')-Ia; confers resistance to kanamycin in bacteria or G418 (Geneticin®) in eukaryotes
   4108..4126    +  protein_bind   tet operator: bacterial operator O1 for the tetR and tetA genes tetracycline repressor TetR
   4127..4145    +  promoter       T7 promoter: promoter for bacteriophage T7 RNA polymerase
   4147..4165    +  promoter       PLtetO-1 promoter (fragment): modified phage lambda PL promoter with tet operator sites (Lutz and Bujard, 1997)
   4185..4234    +  misc_RNA       sTRSV HHRz: hammerhead ribozyme from the tobacco ringspot virus satellite RNA (Khvorova et al., 2003)
   4312..4452    +  CDS            VIL1 (fragment) (sequence partly withheld): VILI_CHICK - Also known as VIL. Experimental evidence at protein level: Swiss-Prot protein existence level 1. Epithelial cell-specific Ca(2+)-regulated actin-modifying protein that modulates the reorganization of microvillar actin filaments. Plays a role in the actin nucleation, actin filament bundle assembly, actin filament capping and severing. Binds phosphatidylinositol 4,5-bisphosphate (PIP2) and lysophosphatidic acid (LPA); binds LPA with higher affinity than PIP2. Binding to LPA increases its phosphorylation by SRC and inhibits all actin-modifying activities. Binding to PIP2 inhibits act
   4477..6213    +  CDS            polA (fragment): DPO1_BACCA - Experimental evidence at protein level: Swiss-Prot protein existence level 1. In addition to polymerase activity, this DNA polymerase exhibits 3'-5' and 5'-3' exonuclease activity. From Bacillus caldotenax.
>Addgene plasmid #161875 | pKAR2-Br512 | addgene full sequence | sequence record 316881 | Addgene NGS Result
ATCCTAAGCTTAATTTAGCATAACCCCTTGGGGCCTCTAAACGGGTCTTGAGGGGTTTTTTGAGCTGAGC
TTGGACTCCTGTTGATAGATCCGGCCGGTAATGACCTCAGAACTCCATCTGCCTAATGGAGTGATTCTAG
CCGGTCGTTACACGTGGAACGGGAACTGCCAGACATCAAATAAAACAAAAGGCTCAGTCGGAAGACTGGG
CCTTTTGTTTTATCTGTTGTTTGTCGGTGAACACTCTCCCGGAAAACTCACGTTAAGGGATTTTGGTCAT
GAGATTATCAAAAAGGATCTTCACCTAGATCCTTTTAAACTAGTGAAGTTACCATCACGGAAAAAGGTTA
TGCTGCTTTTAAGACCCACTTTCACATTTAAGTTGTTTTTCTAATCCGCAAATGATCAATTCAAGGCCGA
ATAAGAAGGCTGGCTCTGCACCTTGGTGATCAAATAATTCGATAGCTTGTCGTAATAATGGCGGCATACT
ATCAGTAGTAGGTGTTTCCCTTTCTTCTTTAGCGACTTGATGCTCTTGATCTTCCAATACGCAACCTAAA
GTAAAATGCCCCACTGCACTGAGTGCATATAATGCATTCTCTAGTGAAAAACCTTGTTGGCATAAAAAGG
CTAATTGATTTTCGAGAGTTTCATACTGTTTTTCTGTAGGCCGTGTACCTAAATGTACTTTTGCTCCATC
GCGATGACTTAGTAAAGCACATCTAAAACTTTTAGCGTTATTACGTAAAAAATCTTGCCAGCTTTCCCCT
TCTAAAGGGCAAAAGTGAGTATGGTGCCTATCTAACATCTCAATGGCTAAGGCGTCGAGCAAAGCCCGCT
TATTTTTTACATGCCAATACAATGTAGGCTGCTCTACACCTAGCTTCTGGGCGAGTTTACGGGTTGTTAA
ACCTTCGATTCCGACCTCATTAAGCAGCTCTAATGCGCTGTTAATCACTTTACTTTTATCTAAACGAGAC
ATCATTAACCTCCTCAAGAGGATCGAATAGTTATTACCAATGCTTAATCAGTGAGGCACCTATCTCAGCG
ATCTGTCTATTTCGTTCATCCATAGTTGCCTGACTCCCCGTCGTGTAGATAACTACGATACGGGAGGGCT
TACCATCTGGCCCCAGTGCTGCAATGATACCGCGAGAGCCACGCTCACCGGCTCCAGATTTATCAGCAAT
AAACCAGCCAGCCGGAAGGGCCGAGCGCAGAAGTGGTCCTGCAACTTTATCCGCCTCCATCCAGTCTATC
AATTGTTGCCGGGAAGCTAGAGTAAGTAGTTCGCCAGTTAATAGTTTGCGCAACGTTGTTGCCATTGCTA
CAGGCATCGTGGTGTCACGCTCGTCGTTTGGTATGGCTTCATTCAGCTCCGGTTCCCAACGATCAAGGCG
AGTTACATGATCCCCCATGTTGTGCAAAAAAGCGGTTAGCTCCTTCGGTCCTCCGATCGTTGTCAGAAGT
AAGTTGGCCGCAGTGTTATCACTCATGGTTATGGCAGCACTGCATAATTCTCTTACTGTCATGCCATCCG
TAAGATGCTTTTCTGTGACTGGTGAGTACTCAACCAAGTCATTCTGAGAATAGTGTATGCGGCGACCGAG
TTGCTCTTGCCCGGCGTCAATACGGGATAATACCGCGCCACATAGCAGAACTTTAAAAGTGCTCATCATT
GGAAAACGTTCTTCGGGGCGAAAACTCTCAAGGATCTTACCGCTGTTGAGATCCAGTTCGATGTAACCCA
CTCGTGCACCCAACTGATCTTCAGCATCTTTTACTTTCACCAGCGTTTCTGGGTGAGCAAAAACAGGAAG
GCAAAATGCCGCAAAAAAGGGAATAAGGGCGACACGGAAATGTTGAATACTCATACTCTTCCTTTTTCAA
TATTATTGAAGCATTTATCAGGGTTATTGTCTCATGAGCGGATACATATTTGAATGTATTTAGAAAAATT
TTTTAAGGCAGTTATTGGTGCCGCTTAAACGCCTGGGGTAATGACTCTCTAGCTTGAGGCATCAAATAAA
ACGAAAGGCTCAGTCGAAAGACTGGGCCTTTCGTTTTATCTGTTGTTTGTCGGTGAACGCTCTCCTGAGT
AGGACAAATCCGCCCTCTAGATTACGTGCAGTCGATGATAAGCTGTCAAACGGAATTTCGGGCAGCGTTG
GGTCCTGGCCACGGGTGCGCCGGTGTGAAATACCGCACAGATGCGTAAGGAGAAAATACCGCATCAGGCG
CTCTTCCGCTTCCTCGCTCACTGACTCGCTGCGCTCGGTCGTTCGGCTGCGGCGAGCGGTATCAGCTCAC
TCAAAGGCGGTAATACGGTTATCCACAGAATCAGGGGATAACGCAGGAAAGAACATGTGAGCAAAAGGCC
AGCAAAAGGCCAGGAACCGTAAAAAGGCCGCGTTGCTGGCGTTTTTCCATAGGCTCCGCCCCCCTGACGA
GCATCACAAAAATCGACGCTCAAGTCAGAGGTGGCGAAACCCGACAGGACTATAAAGATACCAGGCGTTT
CCCCCTGGAAGCTCCCTCGTGCGCTCTCCTGTTCCGACCCTGCCGCTTACCGGATACCTGTCCGCCTTTC
TCCCTTCGGGAAGCGTGGCGCTTTCTCATAGCTCACGCTGTAGGTATCTCAGTTCGGTGTAGGTCGTTCG
CTCCAAGCTGGGCTGTGTGCACGAACCCCCCGTTCAGCCCGACCGCTGCGCCTTATCCGGTAACTATCGT
CTTGAGTCCAACCCGGTAAGACACGACTTATCGCCACTGGCAGCAGCCACTGGTAACAGGATTAGCAGAG
CGAGGTATGTAGGCGGTGCTACAGAGTTCTTGAAGTGGTGGCCTAACTACGGCTACACTAGAAGGACAGT
ATTTGGTATCTGCGCTCTGCTGAAGCCAGTTACCTTCGGAAAAAGAGTTGGTAGCTCTTGATCCGGCAAA
CAAACCACCGCTGGTAGCGGTGGTTTTTTTGTTTGCAAGCAGCAGATTACGCGCAGAAAAAAAGGATCTC
AAGAAGATCCTTTGATCTTTTCTACGGGGTCTGACGCTCAGTGGAACGAAAACTCACGTTAAGGGATTTT
GGTCATGGAATTAATTCTTAGAAAAACTCATCGAGCATCAAATGAAACTGCAATTTATTCATATCAGGAT
TATCAATACCATATTTTTGAAAAAGCCGTTTCTGTAATGAAGGAGAAAACTCACCGAGGCAGTTCCATAG
GATGGCAAGATCCTGGTATCGGTCTGCGATTCCGACTCGTCCAACATCAATACAACCTATTAATTTCCCC
TCGTCAAAAATAAGGTTATCAAGTGAGAAATCACCATGAGTGACGACTGAATCCGGTGAGAATGGCAAAA
GTTTATGCATTTCTTTCCAGACTTGTTCAACAGGCCAGCCATTACGCTCGTCATCAAAATCACTCGCATC
AACCAAACCGTTATTCATTCGTGATTGCGCCTGAGCGAAGACGAAATACGCGATCGCTGTTAAAAGGACA
ATTACAAACAGGAATCGAATGCAACCGGCGCAGGAACACTGCCAGCGCATCAACAATATTTTCACCTGAA
TCAGGATATTCTTCTAATACCTGGAATGCTGTTTTCCCGGGGATCGCAGTGGTGAGTAACCATGCATCAT
CAGGAGTACGGATAAAATGCTTGATGGTCGGAAGAGGCATAAATTCCGTCAGCCAGTTTAGTCTGACCAT
CTCATCTGTAACATCATTGGCAACGCTACCTTTGCCATGTTTCAGAAACAACTCTGGCGCATCGGGCTTC
CCATACAATCGATAGATTGTCGCACCTGATTGCCCGACATTATCGCGAGCCCATTTATACCCATATAAAT
CAGCATCCATGTTGGAATTTAATCGCGGCCTAGAGCAAGACGTTTCCCGTTGAATATGGCTCATAACACC
CCTTGTATTACTGTTTATGTAAGCAGACAGTTTTATTGTGTAATCGTTAATCCGCAAATAACGTAAAAAC
CCGCTTCGGCGGGTTTTTTTATGGGGGGAGTTTAGGGAAAGAGCATTTGTCATCATGACCATGACATTAA
CCTATAAAAATAGGCGTATCACGAGGCCCTTTCCCTAGGGTCTTCACACTCTATCATTGATAGAGTTAAT
ACGACTCACTATAGGGTCCCTATCAGTGATAGAGAGAATTCGTACTGAGCACAGCTGTCACCGGATGTGC
TTTCCGGTCTGATGAGTCCGTGAGGACGAAACAGCCTCTACAAATAATTTTGTTTAAACTAGTTAGATAA
GGAGGTTACATATGCACCATCATCACGGTCATCACCACCATCCGCGTGGTGTTGACCCGAGCCGTAAGGA
GAACCAC
[105 nt withheld, positions 4348-4452]
GGTTCTGGAAGCGCAGCAGCACCTAAGATGGCATTCACATTGGCCGATCGTGTCACCGAAGAGATGCTGG
CAGACAAGGCAGCCTTGGTCGTGGAGGTAGTTGAGGAGAACTATCACGACGCACCGATTGTTGGAATCGC
CGTGGTCAATGAACATGGTCGCTTCTTCTTGCGCCCTGAGACTGCGTTGGCCGACCCACAATTCGTGGCC
TGGTTAGGAGATGAAACGAAGAAGAAGTCAATGTTCGACAGCAAACGCGCAGCCGTAGCTCTGAAGTGGA
AAGGAATTGAGCTGTGTGGTGTGAGTTTCGACCTTCTCTTAGCAGCGTACTTGCTTGATCCCGCTCAAGG
CGTCGACGACGTGGCAGCCGCTGCCAAGATGAAGCAATATGAAGCGGTGCGTCCGGATGAGGCTGTGTAC
GGGAAGGGAGCTAAACGCGCGGTGCCTGATGAACCCGTGCTTGCTGAGCACTTGGTACGCAAGGCTGCGG
CTATCTGGGAGCTGGAGCGTCCCTTCCTGGATGAGTTGCGTCGCAACGAGCAGGACCGCCTGCTTGTAGA
GTTAGAACAGCCTCTTAGCTCTATTCTTGCCGAGATGGAGTTCGCTGGTGTCAAAGTAGATACCAAGCGC
CTTGAGCAAATGGGTAAGGAGTTGGCTGAACAACTGGGCACAGTGGAACAGCGTATCTACGAACTGGCCG
GTCAGGAGTTCAACATCAACAGCCCCAAGCAGCTGGGAGTGATCCTGTTCGAGAAGTTGCAGCTGCCAGT
ATTGAAGAAGACTAAGACTGGCTACAGTACCTCGGCTGACGTACTGGAGAAGCTGGCTCCTTACCATGAG
ATCGTGGAGAACATCTTGCACTACCGCCAGCTGGGCAAGCTGCAGTCTACCTACATTGAGGGTCTGTTAA
AGGTCGTGCGTCCAGACACGAAGAAGGTGCATACGATCTTCAATCAGGCGCTGACCCAAACTGGTCGTTT
GTCGTCCACAGAGCCCAATCTTCAGAATATCCCTATTCGTCTTGAGGAAGGCCGCAAGATTCGCCAGGCC
TTCGTTCCTTCGGAATCGGACTGGCTGATCTTCGCAGCAGATTACTCACAGATCGAGCTTCGCGTGTTGG
CACATATCGCGGAGGATGACAACTTAATGGAGGCGTTCCGCCGCGATCTGGATATCCATACTAAGACCGC
GATGGATATCTTCCAAGTGTCAGAAGACGAGGTAACACCGAACATGCGACGCCAGGCGAAAGCGGTTAAC
TTCGGCATCGTCTACGGCATCAGCGACTATGGCCTGGCCCAGAACTTGAACATCAGCCGCAAGGAGGCAG
CCGAGTTCATCGAGCGCTACTTCGAGAGTTTCCCAGGTGTGAAGCGTTATATGGAGAATATCGTACAAGA
GGCGAAGCAGAAAGGCTACGTGACCACGCTGTTACACCGTCGTCGCTACCTTCCTGATATCACTAGCCGT
AACTTCAATGTACGTTCCTTCGCCGAACGCATGGCGATGAATACCCCCATCCAGGGGTCAGCTGCAGATA
TCATCAAGAAAGCTATGATCGACTTAAACGCTCGTCTGAAGGAAGAACGCTTACAGGCGCACCTCTTACT
GCAAGTCCATGACGAATTGATCCTTGAGGCGCCCAAGGAAGAGATGGAGCGTCTTTGCCGTCTGGTGCCG
GAAGTAATGGAACAGGCCGTCACGCTGCGCGTACCTCTGAAAGTCGATTACCACTACGGCTCCACCTGGT
ATGACGCCAAGTAAGG
